Addgene plasmid #106702: gh18
Purpose: expression of gRNA targeting GALNT18
Depositing lab: Eric-Paul Bennett. Depositing organization: University of Copenhagen. Publication: A validated gRNA library for CRISPR/Cas9 targeting of the human glycosyltransferase genome. Narimatsu Y, Joshi HJ, Zhang Y, Gomes C, Chen YH, Lorenzetti F, Furukawa S, Schjoldager K, Hansen L, Clausen H, Bennett EP, Wandall HH. Glycobiology. 2018 Jan 5. pii: 4791732. doi: 10.1093/glycob/cwx101. PubMed 29315387.
Backbone
  Vector backbone: EPB104
  Backbone manufacturer: Eric-Paul Bennett (Addgene plasmid # 68369)
  Backbone size w/o insert (bp): 2376
  Vector type: Mammalian Expression
Growth in bacteria
  Bacterial resistance: Ampicillin, 100 μg/mL
  Growth temperature: 37°C
  Growth strain: DH5alpha
  Copy number: High Copy
Gene/Insert
  Gene/Insert name: GALNT18
  gRNA/shRNA sequence: TGAGATAGAAGAGTACCCGC
  Species: H. sapiens (human)
  Entrez Gene: GALNT18 (a.k.a. GALNACT18, GALNT15, GALNTL4, GalNAc-T15, GalNAc-T18)
  Cloning method: Restriction Enzyme; 5′ cloning site unknown (unknown if destroyed); 3′ cloning site unknown (unknown if destroyed)
  Sequencing primers: 5′ T7NP
Terms and licenses: Academic/Nonprofit Terms; Industry Terms: Not Available to Industry
How to cite: gh18 was a gift from Eric-Paul Bennett (Addgene plasmid # 106702 ; http://n2t.net/addgene:106702 ; RRID:Addgene_106702)
