[The description below was written by a language model from this plasmid's Addgene catalogue record and pLannotate feature annotations shown in this document.]
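Description:
gh18 is a small (about 2.7 kb) mammalian expression plasmid that delivers a single CRISPR guide RNA directed against human GALNT18, a gene also known as GalNAc-T18, GALNT15 or GALNTL4. It is built on the EPB104 gRNA backbone and belongs to a validated gRNA library designed for Cas9 targeting of the human glycosyltransferase genes. In bacteria it is maintained at high copy through a ColE1/pUC-type origin and selected with ampicillin via the β-lactamase gene and its native promoter. No mammalian selection marker or reporter is annotated.

The functional cassette consists of the human U6 promoter, an RNA polymerase III promoter suited to short, precisely initiated transcripts. It is followed by a short gap where the 20-nt GALNT18 protospacer would sit, and then by the Streptococcus pyogenes Cas9 gRNA scaffold. Transcription in transfected cells therefore produces a complete single guide RNA. The plasmid encodes no Cas9, so the nuclease must be supplied from a separate construct or a Cas9-expressing cell line.

A T7 promoter lies upstream of the U6 cassette and probably corresponds to the recorded sequencing primer site. The remaining annotations (partial M13 origin, lacZα, lacI and RSF origin fragments) are truncated remnants of the cloning backbone and are unlikely to be functional. The insert was introduced by restriction cloning, but the sites used are not recorded. The construct is typically used to knock out or disrupt GALNT18 in human cells when studying glycosylation.
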