Features (pLannotate 1.2.2; 10 found; start..end, strand, type, name):
      3..134     -  rep_origin     M13 ori (fragment): M13 bacteriophage origin of replication; arrow indicates direction of (+) strand synthesis
    155..311     -  CDS            lacZα (fragment): LacZα fragment of β-galactosidase; lacZ fragment
    320..338     +  promoter       T7 promoter: promoter for bacteriophage T7 RNA polymerase
    398..638     +  promoter       U6 promoter: RNA polymerase III promoter for human U6 snRNA
    668..743     +  misc_RNA       gRNA scaffold: guide RNA scaffold for the Streptococcus pyogenes CRISPR/Cas9 system
    790..837     -  CDS            lacI (fragment): lac repressor; lacI; The lac repressor binds to the lac operator to inhibit transcription in E. coli. This inhibition can be relieved by adding lactose or isopropyl-β-D-thiogalactopyranoside (IPTG).
    874..914     -  rep_origin     RSF ori (fragment): Plasmids containing the RSF 1030 origin of replication can be propagated in E. coli cells that contain additional plasmids with compatible origins.
    992..1580    -  rep_origin     ori: high-copy-number ColE1/pMB1/pBR322/pUC origin of replication
   1751..2611    -  CDS            AmpR: β-lactamase; bla; confers resistance to ampicillin, carbenicillin, and related antibiotics
   2612..2716    -  promoter       AmpR promoter: bla
>Addgene plasmid #106702 | gh18 | addgene full sequence | sequence record 220776 | Addgene Assembled Full Sequence
CTAAATTGTAAGCGTTAATATTTTGTTAAAATTCGCGTTAAATTTTTGTTAAATCAGCTCATTTTTTAAC
CAATAGGCCGAAATCGGCAAAATCCCTTATAAATCAAAAGAATAGACCGAGATAGGGTTGAGTGGCCGCT
ACAGGGCGCTCCCATTCGCCATTCAGGCTGCGCAACTGTTGGGAAGGGCGTTTCGGTGCGGGCCTCTTCG
CTATTACGCCAGCTGGCGAAAGGGGGATGTGCTGCAAGGCGATTAAGTTGGGTAACGCCAGGGTTTTCCC
AGTCACGACGTTGTAAAACGACGGCCAGTGAGCGCGACGTAATACGACTCACTATAGGGCGAATTGGCGG
AAGGCCGTCAAGGCCACGTGTCTTGTCCAGAGCTCGATATCGAATTCGAGGGCCTATTTCCCATGATTCC
TTCATATTTGCATATACGATACAAGGCTGTTAGAGAGATAATTGGAATTAATTTGACTGTAAACACAAAG
ATATTAGTACAAAATACGTGACGTAGAAAGTAATAATTTCTTGGGTAGTTTGCAGTTTTAAAATTATGTT
TTAAAATGGACTATCATATGCTTACCGTAACCTGAAAGTATTTCGATTTCTTGGCTTTATATATCTTGTG
GAAAGGACGAAACACCATGAGATAGAAGAGTACCCGCGTTTTAGAGCTAGAAATAGCAAGTTAAAATAAG
GCTAGTCCGTTATCAACTTGAAAAAGTGGCACCGAGTCGGTGCTTTTTTTGGTACCTGGAGCACAAGACT
GGCCTCATGGGCCTTCCGCTCACTGCCCGCTTTCCAGTCGGGAAACCTGTCGTGCCAGCTGCATTAACAT
GGTCATAGCTGTTTCCTTGCGTATTGGGCGCTCTCCGCTTCCTCGCTCACTGACTCGCTGCGCTCGGTCG
TTCGGGTAAAGCCTGGGGTGCCTAATGAGCAAAAGGCCAGCAAAAGGCCAGGAACCGTAAAAAGGCCGCG
TTGCTGGCGTTTTTCCATAGGCTCCGCCCCCCTGACGAGCATCACAAAAATCGACGCTCAAGTCAGAGGT
GGCGAAACCCGACAGGACTATAAAGATACCAGGCGTTTCCCCCTGGAAGCTCCCTCGTGCGCTCTCCTGT
TCCGACCCTGCCGCTTACCGGATACCTGTCCGCCTTTCTCCCTTCGGGAAGCGTGGCGCTTTCTCATAGC
TCACGCTGTAGGTATCTCAGTTCGGTGTAGGTCGTTCGCTCCAAGCTGGGCTGTGTGCACGAACCCCCCG
TTCAGCCCGACCGCTGCGCCTTATCCGGTAACTATCGTCTTGAGTCCAACCCGGTAAGACACGACTTATC
GCCACTGGCAGCAGCCACTGGTAACAGGATTAGCAGAGCGAGGTATGTAGGCGGTGCTACAGAGTTCTTG
AAGTGGTGGCCTAACTACGGCTACACTAGAAGAACAGTATTTGGTATCTGCGCTCTGCTGAAGCCAGTTA
CCTTCGGAAAAAGAGTTGGTAGCTCTTGATCCGGCAAACAAACCACCGCTGGTAGCGGTGGTTTTTTTGT
TTGCAAGCAGCAGATTACGCGCAGAAAAAAAGGATCTCAAGAAGATCCTTTGATCTTTTCTACGGGGTCT
GACGCTCAGTGGAACGAAAACTCACGTTAAGGGATTTTGGTCATGAGATTATCAAAAAGGATCTTCACCT
AGATCCTTTTAAATTAAAAATGAAGTTTTAAATCAATCTAAAGTATATATGAGTAAACTTGGTCTGACAG
TTACCAATGCTTAATCAGTGAGGCACCTATCTCAGCGATCTGTCTATTTCGTTCATCCATAGTTGCCTGA
CTCCCCGTCGTGTAGATAACTACGATACGGGAGGGCTTACCATCTGGCCCCAGTGCTGCAATGATACCGC
GAGAACCACGCTCACCGGCTCCAGATTTATCAGCAATAAACCAGCCAGCCGGAAGGGCCGAGCGCAGAAG
TGGTCCTGCAACTTTATCCGCCTCCATCCAGTCTATTAATTGTTGCCGGGAAGCTAGAGTAAGTAGTTCG
CCAGTTAATAGTTTGCGCAACGTTGTTGCCATTGCTACAGGCATCGTGGTGTCACGCTCGTCGTTTGGTA
TGGCTTCATTCAGCTCCGGTTCCCAACGATCAAGGCGAGTTACATGATCCCCCATGTTGTGCAAAAAAGC
GGTTAGCTCCTTCGGTCCTCCGATCGTTGTCAGAAGTAAGTTGGCCGCAGTGTTATCACTCATGGTTATG
GCAGCACTGCATAATTCTCTTACTGTCATGCCATCCGTAAGATGCTTTTCTGTGACTGGTGAGTACTCAA
CCAAGTCATTCTGAGAATAGTGTATGCGGCGACCGAGTTGCTCTTGCCCGGCGTCAATACGGGATAATAC
CGCGCCACATAGCAGAACTTTAAAAGTGCTCATCATTGGAAAACGTTCTTCGGGGCGAAAACTCTCAAGG
ATCTTACCGCTGTTGAGATCCAGTTCGATGTAACCCACTCGTGCACCCAACTGATCTTCAGCATCTTTTA
CTTTCACCAGCGTTTCTGGGTGAGCAAAAACAGGAAGGCAAAATGCCGCAAAAAAGGGAATAAGGGCGAC
ACGGAAATGTTGAATACTCATACTCTTCCTTTTTCAATATTATTGAAGCATTTATCAGGGTTATTGTCTC
ATGAGCGGATACATATTTGAATGTATTTAGAAAAATAAACAAATAGGGGTTCCGCGCACATTTCCCCGAA
AAGTGCCAC
