>Addgene plasmid #106702 | gh18 | addgene partial sequence | sequence record 220777 | hU6-F
GGAATTAATTTGACTGTAAACACAAAGATATTAGTACAAAATACGTGACGTAGAAAGTAATAATTTCTTG
GGTAGTTTGCAGTTTTAAAATTATGTTTTAAAATGGACTATCATATGCTTACCGTAACCTGAAAGTATTT
CGATTTCTTGGCTTTATATATCTTGTGGAAAGGACGAAACACCATGAGATAGAAGAGTACCCGCGTTTTA
GAGCTAGAAATAGCAAGTTAAAATAAGGCTAGTCCGTTATCAACTTGAAAAAGTGGCACCGAGTCGGTGC
TTTTTTTGGTACCTGGAGCACAAGACTGGCCTCATGGGCCTTCCGCTCACTGCCCGCTTTCCAGTCGGGA
AACCTGTCGTGCCAGCTGCATTAACATGGTCATAGCTGTTTCCTTGCGTATTGGGCGCTCTCCGCTTCCT
CGCTCACTGACTCGCTGCGCTCGGTCGTTCGGGTAAAGCCTGGGGTGCCTAATGAGCAAAAGGCCAGCAA
AAGGCCAGGAACCGTAAAAAGGCCGCGTTGCTGGCGTTTTTCCATAGGCTCCGCCCCCCTGACGAGCATC
ACAAAAATCGACGCTCAAGTCAGAGGTGGCGAAACCCGACAGGACTATAAAGATACCAGGCGTTTCCCCC
TGGAAGCTCCCTCGTGCGCTCTCCTGTTCCGACCCTGCCGCTTACCGGATACCTGTCCGCCTTTCTCCCT
TCGGGAAGCGTGGCGCTTTCTCATAGCTCACGCTGTAGGTATCTCAGTTCGGTGTAGGTCGTTCGCTCCA
AGCTGGGCTGTGTGCACGAACCCCCCGTTCAGCCCGACCGCTGCGCCTTATCCGGTAACTATCGTCTTGA
GTCCAACCCGGTAAGACACGACTTATCGCCACTGGCAGCAGCCACTGGTAACAGGA
